Addgene plasmid #224353: pJExpress401-T4 Lysozyme C54T C97A (WT*)
Purpose: Expresses T4 lysozyme in E. coli
Depositing lab: Terry Watt. Depositing organization: Xavier University of Louisiana. Publication: An improved 96-well turbidity assay for T4 lysozyme activity. Toro TB, Nguyen TP, Watt TJ. MethodsX. 2015 May 18;2:256-62. doi: 10.1016/j.mex.2015.05.004. eCollection 2015. PubMed 26150996.
Backbone
  Vector backbone: pJExpress401
  Backbone manufacturer: DNA 2.0
  Backbone size w/o insert (bp): 3936
  Total vector size (bp): 4461
  Vector type: Bacterial Expression
Growth in bacteria
  Bacterial resistance: Kanamycin, 50 μg/mL
  Growth temperature: 37°C
  Growth strain: DH5alpha
  Copy number: High Copy
Gene/Insert
  Gene/Insert name: T4 Lysozyme
  Species: Bacteriophage T4
  Insert size (bp): 525
  Mutation: C45T, C94A
  GenBank ID: NP_049736
  Promoter: T5
  Tag / fusion protein: TEV-cleavable His6 (C terminal on insert)
  Cloning method: Restriction Enzyme; 5′ cloning site NheI (not destroyed); 3′ cloning site XhoI (not destroyed)
  Sequencing primers: 5′ CTCGAAAATAATAAAGGGAAAATCAG; 3′ TGGTAGTGTGGGGACTC
Resource information
  A portion of this plasmid was derived from a plasmid made by: Brian Matthews: Addgene 18111 (pHS1403 T4 Lysozyme WT*)
Terms and licenses: Academic/Nonprofit Terms; Industry Terms
How to cite: pJExpress401-T4 Lysozyme C54T C97A (WT*) was a gift from Terry Watt (Addgene plasmid # 224353 ; http://n2t.net/addgene:224353 ; RRID:Addgene_224353)
