[The description below was written by a language model from this plasmid's Addgene catalogue record and pLannotate feature annotations shown in this document.]
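Description:
pJExpress401-T4 Lysozyme C54T C97A (WT*) is a 4,461 bp bacterial expression plasmid built on the commercial pJExpress401 backbone for producing bacteriophage T4 lysozyme in E. coli. It replicates from a high-copy ColE1/pUC-type origin and is selected with kanamycin through an aph(3')-Ia aminoglycoside phosphotransferase gene, which the annotation places downstream of a bla-type promoter fragment. The backbone also carries its own lacI gene with its promoter, so the lac repressor is supplied from the plasmid itself.

The insert is the T4 endolysin gene (E), cloned between NheI and XhoI sites that both remain intact. It is expressed from a T5 promoter according to the catalogue entry. The promoter is not called in the feature table, but three lac operator sites, one of them the tight-binding symmetric version, lie immediately upstream of the coding sequence. This arrangement is consistent with lacI-repressed, IPTG-inducible transcription by the host RNA polymerase. Fragments of the rrnB terminators flank the expression region.

The protein is the cysteine-free "WT*" pseudo-wild-type variant and carries a TEV-cleavable His6 tag at its C terminus for affinity purification and subsequent tag removal. The tag is not separately annotated in the feature table. The record is internally inconsistent about the substitutions: the plasmid name gives C54T and C97A, whereas the mutation field lists C45T and C94A. Part of the construct derives from an earlier T4 lysozyme WT* plasmid. The associated publication describes a 96-well turbidity assay for T4 lysozyme activity, which suggests the plasmid serves as a source of recombinant enzyme for such activity measurements.
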