Features (pLannotate 1.2.2; 14 found; start..end, strand, type, name):
     86..674     +  rep_origin     ori: high-copy-number ColE1/pMB1/pBR322/pUC origin of replication
    899..916     +  terminator     rrnB T2 terminator (fragment): transcription terminator T2 from the E. coli rrnB gene
    941..960     -  CDS            lacZα (fragment): LacZα fragment of β-galactosidase; lacZ fragment
   1417..1433    +  protein_bind   lac operator: The lac repressor binds to the lac operator to inhibit transcription in E. coli. This inhibition can be relieved by adding lactose or isopropyl-β-D-thiogalactopyranoside (IPTG). lac repressor encoded by lacI
   1478..1494    +  protein_bind   lac operator: The lac repressor binds to the lac operator to inhibit transcription in E. coli. This inhibition can be relieved by adding lactose or isopropyl-β-D-thiogalactopyranoside (IPTG). lac repressor encoded by lacI
   1508..1527    +  protein_bind   lac operator (symmetric): The lac repressor binds to the lac operator to inhibit transcription in E. coli. This inhibition can be relieved by adding lactose or isopropyl-β-D-thiogalactopyranoside (IPTG). The symmetric lac operator was optimized for tight binding of lac repressor. lac repressor encoded by lacI
   1583..2074    +  CDS            E: ENLYS_BPT4 - Experimental evidence at protein level: Swiss-Prot protein existence level 1. Endolysin with lysozyme activity that degrades host peptidoglycans and participates with the holin and spanin proteins in the sequential events which lead to the programmed host cell lysis releasing the mature viral particles. Once the holin has permeabilized the host cell membrane, the endolysin can reach the periplasm and break down the peptidoglycan layer. From Enterobacteria phage T4 (Bacteriophage T4).
   2146..2186    -  terminator     rrnB T1 terminator (fragment): transcription terminator T1 from the E. coli rrnB gene
   2188..2303    -  ncRNA          5S rRNA: Accession: RF00001 - 5S ribosomal RNA
   2334..2358    +  CDS            KanR (fragment): aminoglycoside phosphotransferase; aph(3')-Ia; confers resistance to kanamycin in bacteria or G418 (Geneticin®) in eukaryotes
   2388..2484    +  promoter       AmpR promoter (fragment): bla
   2487..3296    +  CDS            KanR: aminoglycoside phosphotransferase; aph(3')-Ia; confers resistance to kanamycin in bacteria or G418 (Geneticin®) in eukaryotes
   3305..3378    +  promoter       lacI promoter (fragment): lacI
   3379..4458    +  CDS            lacI: LACI_ECOLI - Experimental evidence at protein level: Swiss-Prot protein existence level 1. Repressor of the lactose operon. Binds allolactose as an inducer. From Escherichia coli (strain K12).
>Addgene plasmid #224353 | pJExpress401-T4 Lysozyme C54T C97A (WT*) | addgene full sequence | sequence record 448044 | Addgene NGS Result
CTCATGACCAAAATCCCTTAACGTGAGTTACGCGCGCGTCGTTCCACTGAGCGTCAGACCCCGTAGAAAA
GATCAAAGGATCTTCTTGAGATCCTTTTTTTCTGCGCGTAATCTGCTGCTTGCAAACAAAAAAACCACCG
CTACCAGCGGTGGTTTGTTTGCCGGATCAAGAGCTACCAACTCTTTTTCCGAAGGTAACTGGCTTCAGCA
GAGCGCAGATACCAAATACTGTTCTTCTAGTGTAGCCGTAGTTAGCCCACCACTTCAAGAACTCTGTAGC
ACCGCCTACATACCTCGCTCTGCTAATCCTGTTACCAGTGGCTGCTGCCAGTGGCGATAAGTCGTGTCTT
ACCGGGTTGGACTCAAGACGATAGTTACCGGATAAGGCGCAGCGGTCGGGCTGAACGGGGGGTTCGTGCA
CACAGCCCAGCTTGGAGCGAACGACCTACACCGAACTGAGATACCTACAGCGTGAGCTATGAGAAAGCGC
CACGCTTCCCGAAGGGAGAAAGGCGGACAGGTATCCGGTAAGCGGCAGGGTCGGAACAGGAGAGCGCACG
AGGGAGCTTCCAGGGGGAAACGCCTGGTATCTTTATAGTCCTGTCGGGTTTCGCCACCTCTGACTTGAGC
GTCGATTTTTGTGATGCTCGTCAGGGGGGCGGAGCCTATGGAAAAACGCCAGCAACGCGGCCTTTTTACG
GTTCCTGGCCTTTTGCTGGCCTTTTGCTCACATGTTCTTTCCTGCGTTATCCCCTGATTCTGTGGATAAC
CGTATTACCGCCTTTGAGTGAGCTGATACCGCTCGCCGCAGCCGAACGACCGAGCGCAGCGAGTCAGTGA
GCGAGGAAGCGGAAGGCGAGAGTAGGGAACTGCCAGGCATCAAACTAAGCAGAAGGCCCCTGACGGATGG
CCTTTTTGCGTTTCTACAAACTCTTTCTGTGTTGTAAAACGACGGCCAGTCTTAAGCTCGGGCCCCCTGG
GCGGTTCTGATAACGAGTAATCGTTAATCCGCAAATAACGTAAAAACCCGCTTCGGCGGGTTTTTTTATG
GGGGGAGTTTAGGGAAAGAGCATTTGTCAGAATATTTAAGGGCGCCTGTCACTTTGCTTGATATATGAGA
ATTATTTAACCTTATAAATGAGAAAAAAGCAACGCACTTTAAATAAGATACGTTGCTTTTTCGATTGATG
AACACCTATAATTAAACTATTCATCTATTATTTATGATTTTTTGTATATACAATATTTCTAGTTTGTTAA
AGAGAATTAAGAAAATAAATCTCGAAAATAATAAAGGGAAAATCAGTTTTTGATATCAAAATTATACATG
TCAACGATAATACAAAATATAATACAAACTATAAGATGTTATCAGTATTTATTATGCATTTAGAATAAAT
TTTGTGTCGCCCTTAATTGTGAGCGGATAACAATTACGAGCTTCATGCACAGTGAAATCATGAAAAATTT
ATTTGCTTTGTGAGCGGATAACAATTATAATATGTGGAATTGTGAGCGCTCACAATTCCACAACGGTTTC
CCTCTAGAAATAATTTTGTTTAACTTTTAGGAGGTAAAACATATGAACATTTTTGAGATGCTGAGAATTG
ATGAGGGCTTACGTTTGAGAATCTATCGCGACACCGAAGGTTACTACACCATCGGCATTGGCCATTTGCT
GACGCGCTCTCCAAGCTTAAATGCGGCCAAATCGGAGCTGGATCGCGCAATTGGCCGTAATACGAATGGT
GTCATCACTCGTGACGAAGCTGAGCGTCTGTTTAATCAGGACGTTGACGCAGCGGTCCGCGGTATTCTGC
GTAATGCGCGCCTGCGCCCAGTGTACGATAGCCTGGACGCCGTGCGTCGTGCGGCACTGATTAACATGGT
TTTCCAAATGGGTGAAACGGGTGTGGCGGGTTTCACCAACTCCCTGCGTATGCTGCAACAACGTCGTTGG
GATGAGGCGGCAGTTAACCTGGCTCGTAGCCGTTGGTACAACCAGACCCCGAACCGTGCGCGTCGCGTCA
TTACGACCTTTCGTACCGGCACCTGGGATGCCTATGAAAATCTGTATTTCCAGGGTCACCATCACCACCA
TCACTAACTCGAGCCCCAAGGGCGACACCCCCTAATTAGCCCGGGCGAAAGGCCCAGTCTTTCGACTGAG
CCTTTCGTTTTATTTGATGCCTGGCAGTTCCCTACTCTCGCATGGGGAGTCCCCACACTACCATCGGCGC
TACGGCGTTTCACTTCTGAGTTCGGCATGGGGTCAGGTGGGACCACCGCGCTACTGCCGCCAGGCAAACA
AGGGGTGTTATGAGCCATATTCAGGTATAAATGGGCTCGCGATAATGTTCAGAATTGGTTAATTGGTTGT
AACACTGACCCCTATTTGTTTATTTTTCTAAATACATTCAAATATGTATCCGCTCATGAGACAATAACCC
TGATAAATGCTTCAATAATATTGAAAAAGGAAGAATATGAGCCATATTCAACGGGAAACGTCGAGGCCGC
GATTAAATTCCAACATGGATGCTGATTTATATGGGTATAAATGGGCTCGCGATAATGTCGGGCAATCAGG
TGCGACAATCTATCGCTTGTATGGGAAGCCCGATGCGCCAGAGTTGTTTCTGAAACATGGCAAAGGTAGC
GTTGCCAATGATGTTACAGATGAGATGGTCAGACTAAACTGGCTGACGGAATTTATGCCACTTCCGACCA
TCAAGCATTTTATCCGTACTCCTGATGATGCATGGTTACTCACCACTGCGATCCCCGGAAAAACAGCGTT
CCAGGTATTAGAAGAATATCCTGATTCAGGTGAAAATATTGTTGATGCGCTGGCAGTGTTCCTGCGCCGG
TTGCACTCGATTCCTGTTTGTAATTGTCCTTTTAACAGTGATCGCGTATTTCGCCTCGCTCAGGCGCAAT
CACGAATGAATAACGGTTTGGTTGATGCGAGTGATTTTGATGACGAGCGTAATGGCTGGCCTGTTGAACA
AGTCTGGAAAGAAATGCATAAACTTTTGCCATTCTCACCGGATTCAGTCGTCACTCATGGTGATTTCTCA
CTTGATAACCTTATTTTTGACGAGGGGAAATTAATAGGTTGTATTGATGTTGGACGAGTCGGAATCGCAG
ACCGATACCAGGATCTTGCCATCCTATGGAACTGCCTCGGTGAGTTTTCTCCTTCATTACAGAAACGGCT
TTTTCAAAAATATGGTATTGATAATCCTGATATGAATAAATTGCAATTTCATTTGATGCTCGATGAGTTT
TTCTAAGCGGCGCGCCATCGAATGGCGCAAAACCTTTCGCGGTATGGCATGATAGCGCCCGGAAGAGAGT
CAATTCAGGGTGGTGAATATGAAACCAGTAACGTTATACGATGTCGCAGAGTATGCCGGTGTCTCTTATC
AGACCGTTTCCCGCGTGGTGAACCAGGCCAGCCACGTTTCTGCGAAAACGCGGGAAAAAGTGGAAGCGGC
GATGGCGGAGCTGAATTACATTCCCAACCGCGTGGCACAACAACTGGCGGGCAAACAGTCGTTGCTGATT
GGCGTTGCCACCTCCAGTCTGGCCCTGCACGCGCCGTCGCAAATTGTCGCGGCGATTAAATCTCGCGCCG
ATCAACTGGGTGCCAGCGTGGTGGTGTCGATGGTAGAACGAAGCGGCGTCGAAGCCTGTAAAGCGGCGGT
GCACAATCTTCTCGCGCAACGCGTCAGTGGGCTGATCATTAACTATCCGCTGGATGACCAGGATGCCATT
GCTGTGGAAGCTGCCTGCACTAATGTTCCGGCGTTATTTCTTGATGTCTCTGACCAGACACCCATCAACA
GTATTATTTTCTCCCATGAGGACGGTACGCGACTGGGCGTGGAGCATCTGGTCGCATTGGGTCACCAGCA
AATCGCGCTGTTAGCGGGCCCATTAAGTTCTGTCTCGGCGCGTCTGCGTCTGGCTGGCTGGCATAAATAT
CTCACTCGCAATCAAATTCAGCCGATAGCGGAACGGGAAGGCGACTGGAGTGCCATGTCCGGTTTTCAAC
AAACCATGCAAATGCTGAATGAGGGCATCGTTCCCACTGCGATGCTGGTTGCCAACGATCAGATGGCGCT
GGGCGCAATGCGCGCCATTACCGAGTCCGGGCTGCGCGTTGGTGCGGATATCTCGGTAGTGGGATACGAC
GATACCGAAGATAGCTCATGTTATATCCCGCCGTTAACCACCATCAAACAGGATTTTCGCCTGCTGGGGC
AAACCAGCGTGGACCGCTTGCTGCAACTCTCTCAGGGCCAGGCGGTGAAGGGCAATCAGCTGTTGCCAGT
CTCACTGGTGAAAAGAAAAACCACCCTGGCGCCCAATACGCAAACCGCCTCTCCCCGCGCGTTGGCCGAT
TCATTAATGCAGCTGGCACGACAGGTTTCCCGACTGGAAAGCGGGCAGTGA
